>Addgene plasmid #175863 | pGRHL2.1.0-gDNA | addgene full sequence | sequence record 346335 | Addgene Partial NGS Result
CGCGCGCCAGGCGGGGCGGGGCGGGGCGAGGGGCGGGGCGGGGCGAGGCGGAGAGGTGCGGCGGCAGCCA
ATCAGAGCGGCGCGCTCCGAAAGTTTCCTTTTATGGCGAGGCGGCGGCGGCGGCGGCCCTATAAAAAGCG
AAGCGCGCGGCGGGCGGGAGTCGCTGCGCGCTGCCTTCGCCCCGTGCCCCGCTCCGCCGCCGCCTCGCGC
CGCCCGCCCCGGCTCTGACTGACCGCGTTACTCCCACAGGTGAGCGGGCGGGACGGCCCTTCTCCTCCGG
GCTGTAATTAGCTGAGCAAGAGGTAAGGGTTTAAGGGATGGTTGGTTGGTGGGGTATTAATGTTTAATTA
CCTGGAGCACCTGCCTGAAATCACTTTTTTTCAGGTTGGACCGGTGCCACCATGGACTATAAGGACCACG
ACGGAGACTACAAGGATCATGATATTGATTACAAAGACGATGACGATAAGATGGCCCCAAAGAAGAAGCG
GAAGGTCGGTATCCACGGAGTCCCAGCAGCCGACAAGAAGTACAGCATCGGCCTGGACATCGGCACCAAC
TCTGTGGGCTGGGCCGTGATCACCGACGAGTACAAGGTGCCCAGCAAGAAATTCAAGGTGCTGGGCAACA
CCGACCGGCACAGCATCAAGAAGAACCTGATCGGAGCCCTGCTGTTCGACAGCGGCGAAACAGCCGAGGC
CACCCGGCTGAAGAGAACCGCCAGAAGAAGATACACCAGACGGAAGAACCGGATCTGCTATCTGCAAGAG
ATCTTCAGCAACGAGATGGCCAAGGTGGACGACAGCTTCTTCCACAGACTGGAAGAGTCCTTCCTGGTGG
AAGAGGATAAGAAGCACGAGCGGCACCCCATCTTCGGCAACATCGTGGACGAGGTGGCCTACCACGAGAA
GTACCCCACCATCTACCACCTGAGAAAGAAACTGGTGGACAGCACCGACAAGGCCGACCTGCGGCTGATC
TATCTGGCCCTGGCCCACATGATCAAGTTCCGGGGCCACTTCCTGATCGAGGGCGACCTGAACCCCGACA
ACAGCGACGTGGACAAGCTGTTCATCCAGCTGGTGCAGACCTACAACCAGCTGTTCGAGGAAAACCCCAT
CAACGCCAGCGGCGTGGACGCCAAGGCCATCCTGTCTGCCAGACTGAGCAAGAGCAGACGGCTGGAAAAT
CTGATCGCCCAGCTGCCCGGCGAGAAGAAGAATGGCCTGTTCGGAAACCTGATTGCCCTGAGCCTGGGCC
TGACCCCCAACTTCAAGAGCAACTTCGACCTGGCCGAGGATGCCAAACTGCAGCTGAGCAAGGACACCTA
CGACGACGACCTGGACAACCTGCTGGCCCAGATCGGCGACCAGTACGCCGACCTGTTTCTGGCCGCCAAG
AACCTGTCCGACGCCATCCTGCTGAGCGACATCCTGAGAGTGAACACCGAGATCACCAAGGCCCCCCTGA
GCGCCTCTATGATCAAGAGATACGACGAGCACCACCAGGACCTGACCCTGCTGAAAGCTCTCGTGCGGCA
GCAGCTGCCTGAGAAGTACAAAGAGATTTTCTTCGACCAGAGCAAGAACGGCTACGCCGGCTACATTGAC
GGCGGAGCCAGCCAGGAAGAGTTCTACAAGTTCATCAAGCCCATCCTGGAAAAGATGGACGGCACCGAGG
AACTGCTCGTGAAGCTGAACAGAGAGGACCTGCTGCGGAAGCAGCGGACCTTCGACAACGGCAGCATCCC
CCACCAGATCCACCTGGGAGAGCTGCACGCCATTCTGCGGCGGCAGGAAGATTTTTACCCATTCCTGAAG
GACAACCGGGAAAAGATCGAGAAGATCCTGACCTTCCGCATCCCCTACTACGTGGGCCCTCTGGCCAGGG
GAAACAGCAGATTCGCCTGGATGACCAGAAAGAGCGAGGAAACCATCACCCCCTGGAACTTCGAGGAAGT
GGTGGACAAGGGCGCTTCCGCCCAGAGCTTCATCGAGCGGATGACCAACTTCGATAAGAACCTGCCCAAC
GAGAAGGTGCTGCCCAAGCACAGCCTGCTGTACGAGTACTTCACCGTGTATAACGAGCTGACCAAAGTGA
AATACGTGACCGAGGGAATGAGAAAGCCCGCCTTCCTGAGCGGCGAGCAGAAAAAGGCCATCGTGGACCT
GCTGTTCAAGACCAACCGGAAAGTGACCGTGAAGCAGCTGAAAGAGGACTACTTCAAGAAAATCGAGTGC
TTCGACTCCGTGGAAATCTCCGGCGTGGAAGATCGGTTCAACGCCTCCCTGGGCACATACCACGATCTGC
TGAAAATTATCAAGGACAAGGACTTCCTGGACAATGAGGAAAACGAGGACATTCTGGAAGATATCGTGCT
GACCCTGACACTGTTTGAGGACAGAGAGATGATCGAGGAACGGCTGAAAACCTATGCCCACCTGTTCGAC
GACAAAGTGATGAAGCAGCTGAAGCGGCGGAGATACACCGGCTGGGGCAGGCTGAGCCGGAAGCTGATCA
ACGGCATCCGGGACAAGCAGTCCGGCAAGACAATCCTGGATTTCCTGAAGTCCGACGGCTTCGCCAACAG
AAACTTCATGCAGCTGATCCACGACGACAGCCTGACCTTTAAAGAGGACATCCAGAAAGCCCAGGTGTCC
GGCCAGGGCGATAGCCTGCACGAGCACATTGCCAATCTGGCCGGCAGCCCCGCCATTAAGAAGGGCATCC
TGCAGACAGTGAAGGTGGTGGACGAGCTCGTGAAAGTGATGGGCCGGCACAAGCCCGAGAACATCGTGAT
CGAAATGGCCAGAGAGAACCAGACCACCCAGAAGGGACAGAAGAACAGCCGCGAGAGAATGAAGCGGATC
GAAGAGGGCATCAAAGAGCTGGGCAGCCAGATCCTGAAAGAACACCCCGTGGAAAACACCCAGCTGCAGA
ACGAGAAGCTGTACCTGTACTACCTGCAGAATGGGCGGGATATGTACGTGGACCAGGAACTGGACATCAA
CCGGCTGTCCGACTACGATGTGGACCATATCGTGCCTCAGAGCTTTCTGAAGGACGACTCCATCGACAAC
AAGGTGCTGACCAGAAGCGACAAGAACCGGGGCAAGAGCGACAACGTGCCCTCCGAAGAGGTCGTGAAGA
AGATGAAGAACTACTGGCGGCAGCTGCTGAACGCCAAGCTGATTACCCAGAGAAAGTTCGACAATCTGAC
CAAGGCCGAGAGAGGCGGCCTGAGCGAACTGGATAAGGCCGGCTTCATCAAGAGACAGCTGGTGGAAACC
CGGCAGATCACAAAGCACGTGGCACAGATCCTGGACTCCCGGATGAACACTAAGTACGACGAGAATGACA
AGCTGATCCGGGAAGTGAAAGTGATCACCCTGAAGTCCAAGCTGGTGTCCGATTTCCGGAAGGATTTCCA
GTTTTACAAAGTGCGCGAGATCAACAACTACCACCACGCCCACGACGCCTACCTGAACGCCGTCGTGGGA
ACCGCCCTGATCAAAAAGTACCCTAAGCTGGAAAGCGAGTTCGTGTACGGCGACTACAAGGTGTACGACG
TGCGGAAGATGATCGCCAAGAGCGAGCAGGAAATCGGCAAGGCTACCGCCAAGTACTTCTTCTACAGCAA
CATCATGAACTTTTTCAAGACCGAGATTACCCTGGCCAACGGCGAGATCCGGAAGCGGCCTCTGATCGAG
ACAAACGGCGAAACCGGGGAGATCGTGTGGGATAAGGGCCGGGATTTTGCCACCGTGCGGAAAGTGCTGA
GCATGCCCCAAGTGAATATCGTGAAAAAGACCGAGGTGCAGACAGGCGGCTTCAGCAAAGAGTCTATCCT
GCCCAAGAGGAACAGCGATAAGCTGATCGCCAGAAAGAAGGACTGGGACCCTAAGAAGTACGGCGGCTTC
GACAGCCCCACCGTGGCCTATTCTGTGCTGGTGGTGGCCAAAGTGGAAAAGGGCAAGTCCAAGAAACTGA
AGAGTGTGAAAGAGCTGCTGGGGATCACCATCATGGAAAGAAGCAGCTTCGAGAAGAATCCCATCGACTT
TCTGGAAGCCAAGGGCTACAAAGAAGTGAAAAAGGACCTGATCATCAAGCTGCCTAAGTACTCCCTGTTC
GAGCTGGAAAACGGCCGGAAGAGAATGCTGGCCTCTGCCGGCGAACTGCAGAAGGGAAACGAACTGGCCC
TGCCCTCCAAATATGTGAACTTCCTGTACCTGGCCAGCCACTATGAGAAGCTGAAGGGCTCCCCCGAGGA
TAATGAGCAGAAACAGCTGTTTGTGGAACAGCACAAGCACTACCTGGACGAGATCATCGAGCAGATCAGC
GAGTTCTCCAAGAGAGTGATCCTGGCCGACGCTAATCTGGACAAAGTGCTGTCCGCCTACAACAAGCACC
GGGATAAGCCCATCAGAGAGCAGGCCGAGAATATCATCCACCTGTTTACCCTGACCAATCTGGGAGCCCC
TGCCGCCTTCAAGTACTTTGACACCACCATCGACCGGAAGAGGTACACCAGCACCAAAGAGGTGCTGGAC
GCCACCCTGATCCACCAGAGCATCACCGGCCTGTACGAGACACGGATCGACCTGTCTCAGCTGGGAGGCG
ACAAAAGGCCGGCGGCCACGAAAAAGGCCGGCCAGGCAAAAAAGAAAAAGTAAGAATTCCTAGAGCTCGC
TGATCAGCCTCGACTGTGCCTTCTAGTTGCCAGCCATCTGTTGTTTGCCCCTCCCCCGTGCCTTCCTTGA
CCCTGGAAGGTGCCACTCCCACTGTCCTTTCCTAATAAAATGAGGAAATTGCATCGCATTGTCTGAGTAG
GTGTCATTCTATTCTGGGGGGTGGGGTGGGGCAGGACAGCAAGGGGGAGGATTGGGAAGAGAATAGCAGG
CATGCTGGGGAGCGGCCGCAGGAACCCCTAGTGATGGAGTTGGCCACTCCCTCTCTGCGCGCTCGCTCGC
TCACTGAGGCCGGGCGACCAAAGGTCGCCCGACGCCCGGGCTTTGCCCGGGCGGCCTCAGTGAGCGAGCG
AGCGCGCAGCTGCCTGCAGGGGCGCCTGATGCGGTATTTTCTCCTTACGCATCTGTGCGGTATTTCACAC
CGCATA
[95 nt withheld, positions 5117-5211]
T
[46 nt withheld, positions 5213-5258]
C
[141 nt withheld, positions 5260-5400]
CCTTTGACGTTGGAGTCCACGTTCTTT
[37 nt withheld, positions 5428-5464]
ACTCTATCTCGGGCTATTCTTTTGATTTATAAGGGATTTTGCCGATTTCGGTCTATTGGTTAAAAAATGA
GCTGATTTAACAAAAATTTAACGCGAATTTTAACAAAATATTAACGTTTACAATTTTATGGTGCACTCTC
AGTACAATCTGCTCTGATGCCGCATAGTTAAGCCAGCCCCGACACCCGCCAACACCCGCTGACGCGCCCT
GACGGGCTTGTCTGCTCCCGGCATCCGCTTACAGACAAGCTGTGACCGTCTCCGGGAGCTGCATGTGTCA
GAGGTTTTCACCGTCATCACCGAAACGCGCGAGACGAAAGGGCCTCGTGATACGCCTATTTTTATAGGTT
AATGTCATGATAATAATGGTTTCTTAGACGTCAGGTGGCACTTTTCGGGGAAATGTGCGCGGAACCCCTA
TTTGTTTATTTTTCTAAATACATTCAAATATGTATCCGCTCATGAGACAATAACCCTGATAAATGCTTCA
ATAATATTGAAAAAGGAAGAGTATGAGTATTCAACATTTCCGTGTCGCCCTTATTCCCTTTTTTGCGGCA
TTTTGCCTTCCTGTTTTTGCTCACCCAGAAACGCTGGTGAAAGTAAAAGATGCTGAAGATCAGTTGGGTG
CACGAGTGGGTTACATCGAACTGGATCTCAACAGCGGTAAGATCCTTGAGAGTTTTCGCCCCGAAGAACG
TTTTCCAATGATGAGCACTTTTAAAGTTCTGCTATGTGGCGCGGTATTATCCCGTATTGACGCCGGGCAA
GAGCAACTCGGTCGCCGCATACACTATTCTCAGAATGACTTGGTTGAGTACTCACCAGTCACAGAAAAGC
ATCTTACGGATGGCATGACAGTAAGAGAATTATGCAGTGCTGCCATAACCATGAGTGATAACACTGCGGC
CAACTTACTTCTGACAACGATCGGAGGACCGAAGGAGCTAACCGCTTTTTTGCACAACATGGGGGATCAT
GTAACTCGCCTTGATCGTTGGGAACCGGAGCTGAATGAAGCCATACCAAACGACGAGCGTGACACCACGA
TGCCTGTAGCAATGGCAACAACGTTGCGCAAACTATTAACTGGCGAACTACTTACTCTAGCTTCCCGGCA
ACAATTAATAGACTGGATGGAGGCGGATAAAGTTGCAGGACCACTTCTGCGCTCGGCCCTTCCGGCTGGC
TGGTTTATTGCTGATAAATCTGGAGCCGGTGAGCGTGGAAGCCGCGGTATCATTGCAGCACTGGGGCCAG
ATGGTAAGCCCTCCCGTATCGTAGTTATCTACACGACGGGGAGTCAGGCAACTATGGATGAACGAAATAG
ACAGATCGCTGAGATAGGTGCCTCACTGATTAAGCATTGGTAACTGTCAGACCAAGTTTACTCATATATA
CTTTAGATTGATTTAAAACTTCATTTTTAATTTAAAAGGATCTAGGTGAAGATCCTTTTTGATAATCTCA
TGACCAAAATCCCTTAACGTGAGTTTTCGTTCCACTGAGCGTCAGACCCCGTAGAAAAGATCAAAGGATC
TTCTTGAGATCCTTTTTTTCTGCGCGTAATCTGCTGCTTGCAAACAAAAAAACCACCGCTACCAGCGGTG
GTTTGTTTGCCGGATCAAGAGCTACCAACTCTTTTTCCGAAGGTAACTGGCTTCAGCAGAGCGCAGATAC
CAAATACTGTTCTTCTAGTGTAGCCGTAGTTAGGCCACCACTTCAAGAACTCTGTAGCACCGCCTACATA
CCTCGCTCTGCTAATCCTGTTACCAGTGGCTGCTGCCAGTGGCGATAAGTCGTGTCTTACCGGGTTGGAC
TCAAGACGATAGTTACCGGATAAGGCGCAGCGGTCGGGCTGAACGGGGGGTTCGTGCACACAGCCCAGCT
TGGAGCGAACGACCTACACCGAACTGAGATACCTACAGCGTGAGCTATGAGAAAGCGCCACGCTTCCCGA
AGGGAGAAAGGCGGACAGGTATCCGGTAAGCGGCAGGGTCGGAACAGGAGAGCGCACGAGGGAGCTTCCA
GGGGGAAACGCCTGGTATCTTTATAGTCCTGTCGGGTTTCGCCACCTCTGACTTGAGCGTCGATTTTTGT
GATGCTCGTCAGGGGGGCGGAGCCTATGGAAAAACGCCAGCAACGCGGCCTTTTTACGGTTCCTGGCCTT
TTGCTGGCCTTTTGCTCACATGTGAGGGCCTATTTCCCATGATTCCTTCATATTTGCATATACGATACAA
GGCTGTTAGAGAGATAATTGGAATTAATTTGACTGTAAACACAAAGATATTAGTACAAAATACGTGACGT
AGAAAGTAATAATTTCTTGGGTAGTTTGCAGTTTTAAAATTATGTTTTAAAATGGACTATCATATGCTTA
CCGTAACTTGAAAGTATTTCGATTTCTTGGCTTTATATATCTTGTGGAAAGGACGAAACACCGGCTCATG
GAAATCTAGCCCTGTTTTAGAGCTAGAAATAGCAAGTTAAAATAAGGCTAGTCCGTTATCAACTTGAAAA
AGTGGCACCGAGTCGGTGCTTTTTTGTTTTAGAGCTAGAAATAGCAAGTTAAAATAAGGCTAGTCCGTTT
TTAGCGCGTGCGCCAATTCTGCAGACAAATGGCTCTAGAGGTACCCGTTACATAACTTACGGTAAATGGC
CCGCCTGGCTGACCGCCCAACGACCCCCGCCCATTGACGTCAATAGTAACGCCAATAGGGACTTTCCATT
GACGTCAATGGGTGGAGTATTTACGGTAAACTGCCCACTTGGCAGTACATCAAGTGTATCATATGCCAAG
TACGCCCCCTATTGACGTCAATGACGGTAAATGGCCCGCCTGGCATTGTGCCCAGTACATGACCTTATGG
GACTTTCCTACTTGGCAGTACATCTACGTATTAGTCATCGCTATTACCATGGTCGAGGTGAGCCCCACGT
TCTGCTTCACTCTCCCCATCTCCCCCCCCTCCCCACCCCCAATTTTGTATTTATTTATTTTTTAATTATT
TTGTGCAGCGATGGGGGCGGGGGGGGGGGGGGGGGC
Features (pLannotate 1.2.2; 18 found; start..end, strand, type, name):
    157..384     +  intron         hybrid intron: hybrid between chicken β-actin (CBA) and minute virus of mice (MMV) introns (Gray et al., 2011)
    522..2123    +  CDS            Cas9(N): N-terminal portion of Streptococcus pyogenes Cas9 (Zetsche et al., 2015)
   2124..4622    +  CDS            Cas9(C): C-terminal portion of Streptococcus pyogenes Cas9 (Zetsche et al., 2015)
   4623..4670    +  CDS            nucleoplasmin NLS: bipartite nuclear localization signal from nucleoplasmin
   4704..4815    +  polyA_signal   bGH poly(A) signal: bovine growth hormone polyadenylation signal
   4920..5060    +  repeat_region  AAV2 ITR: inverted terminal repeat of adeno-associated virus serotype 2 inverted
   5065..5116    -  misc_feature   bom (fragment): basis of mobility region from pBR322
   5135..5590    +  rep_origin     f1 ori (sequence partly withheld): f1 bacteriophage origin of replication; arrow indicates direction of (+) strand synthesis
   5591..5640    -  misc_feature   bom (fragment): basis of mobility region from pBR322
   5742..5777    -  CDS            rop (fragment): Rop protein, which maintains plasmids at low copy number; rop
   5872..5976    +  promoter       AmpR promoter: bla
   5977..6837    +  CDS            AmpR: β-lactamase; bla; confers resistance to ampicillin, carbenicillin, and related antibiotics
   7008..7596    +  rep_origin     ori: high-copy-number ColE1/pMB1/pBR322/pUC origin of replication
   7658..7898    +  promoter       U6 promoter: RNA polymerase III promoter for human U6 snRNA
   7928..8003    +  misc_RNA       gRNA scaffold: guide RNA scaffold for the Streptococcus pyogenes CRISPR/Cas9 system
   8010..8053    +  misc_RNA       gRNA scaffold (fragment): guide RNA scaffold for the Streptococcus pyogenes CRISPR/Cas9 system
   8100..8385    +  enhancer       CMV enhancer: human cytomegalovirus immediate early enhancer; contains an 18-bp deletion relative to the standard CMV enhancer
   8387..156     +  promoter       chicken β-actin promoter (across the origin): No description available
