[The description below was written by a language model from this plasmid's Addgene catalogue record and pLannotate feature annotations shown in this document.]
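Description:
pGRHL2.1.0-gDNA is a CRISPR/Cas9 expression plasmid built on the pX330 backbone, carrying a single guide RNA directed against the human GRHL2 gene (a grainyhead-like transcription factor). The guide spacer was cloned between the two BbsI sites of pX330, which were destroyed in the process. It sits between a human U6 RNA polymerase III promoter and the Streptococcus pyogenes gRNA scaffold, so transfected mammalian cells transcribe a complete chimeric sgRNA. The depositor notes that the listed guide sequence includes the adjacent PAM, which is not part of the cloned insert.

The same plasmid supplies the nuclease. A hybrid promoter made of the CMV enhancer, the chicken β-actin promoter and a hybrid CBA/MVM intron drives S. pyogenes Cas9. The annotation software splits Cas9 into contiguous N- and C-terminal portions that together form one continuous coding sequence. Cas9 is followed by a nucleoplasmin bipartite nuclear localization signal and a bovine growth hormone polyadenylation signal. A single AAV2 inverted terminal repeat lies downstream of the cassette as a backbone remnant; one ITR alone would not support AAV packaging. The plasmid is propagated in E. coli using a high-copy ColE1/pUC-type origin and ampicillin resistance, and an f1 origin is also present. The small bom and rop fragments are incidental backbone matches.

The stated purpose is to create GFP fusion proteins. The plasmid contains no GFP sequence or homology arms, so it presumably provides the targeted cut at GRHL2 while a separate donor template, not described in this record, delivers the tag. The feature table comes from a partial NGS assembly of 8,510 nt.
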