Addgene plasmid #175863: pGRHL2.1.0-gDNA
Purpose: CRISPR/Cas9 plasmid to create GFP fusion proteins
Depositing lab: Barbara Stranger & Kevin White. Depositing organization: University of Chicago.
Backbone
  Vector backbone: pX330
  Backbone manufacturer: addgene ID: 42230
  Vector type: CRISPR
Growth in bacteria
  Bacterial resistance: Ampicillin, 100 μg/mL
  Growth temperature: 37°C
  Growth strain: DH5alpha
  Copy number: High Copy
Gene/Insert
  Gene/Insert name: GRHL2
  gRNA/shRNA sequence: GCTCATGGAAATCTAGCCCT(GGG)
  Species: H. sapiens (human)
  Entrez Gene: GRHL2 (a.k.a. BOM, DFNA28, ECTDS, PPCD4, TFCP2L3)
  Cloning method: Restriction Enzyme; 5′ cloning site BbsI (destroyed during cloning); 3′ cloning site BbsI (destroyed during cloning)
Terms and licenses: Academic/Nonprofit Terms; Industry Terms: Not Available to Industry
Depositor comments: gRNA sequence also includes uncloned PAM
How to cite: pGRHL2.1.0-gDNA was a gift from Barbara Stranger & Kevin White (Addgene plasmid # 175863 ; http://n2t.net/addgene:175863 ; RRID:Addgene_175863)
